Addgene plasmid #155150: pBEL1840
Purpose: Expresses MlaF-6xHis
Depositing lab: Gira Bhabha & Damian Ekiert. Depositing organization: NYU Grossman School of Medicine. Publication: Structure of MlaFB uncovers novel mechanisms of ABC transporter regulation. Kolich LR, Chang YT, Coudray N, Giacometti SI, MacRae MR, Isom GL, Teran EM, Bhabha G, Ekiert DC. Elife. 2020 Jun 30;9. pii: 60030. doi: 10.7554/eLife.60030. PubMed 32602838.
Backbone
  Vector backbone: pET21a
  Backbone manufacturer: Thermo Fisher
  Backbone size w/o insert (bp): 5523
  Total vector size (bp): 6360
Growth in bacteria
  Bacterial resistance: Ampicillin, 100 μg/mL
  Growth temperature: 37°C
  Growth strain: DH5alpha
  Copy number: High Copy
Gene/Insert
  Gene/Insert name: MlaF-6xHis
  Species: E. coli
  Insert size (bp): 837
  Promoter: T7 promoter
  Cloning method: Gibson Cloning
  Sequencing primers: 5′ NA; 3′ NA
Terms and licenses: Academic/Nonprofit Terms; Industry Terms: Not Available to Industry
How to cite: pBEL1840 was a gift from Gira Bhabha & Damian Ekiert (Addgene plasmid # 155150 ; http://n2t.net/addgene:155150 ; RRID:Addgene_155150)
