[The description below was written by a language model from this plasmid's Addgene catalogue record and pLannotate feature annotations shown in this document.]
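Description:
pBEL1840 is a bacterial expression plasmid built on the pET21a backbone that produces the E. coli protein MlaF with a 6xHis tag. It is about 6.36 kb in total, with an 837 bp insert introduced by Gibson cloning. The plasmid replicates from a ColE1/pMB1-type origin and retains the pBR322-derived bom site and rop gene. The catalogue lists it as high copy, although rop normally moderates copy number. Selection is by ampicillin through the β-lactamase gene under its own promoter. An f1 origin is also present, which allows single-stranded DNA production. The feature table also picks up short tetracycline-resistance fragments, a predicted open reading frame from pBR322, a loxP site and a piece of a pBluescript polylinker. These appear to be backbone remnants, and the record assigns them no function.

The expression cassette follows the standard pET layout. A T7 promoter is followed immediately by a lac operator, then the mlaF coding sequence, and a T7 terminator lies downstream. The plasmid carries lacI with its own promoter, so transcription stays repressed until it is induced with IPTG or lactose in a host that supplies T7 RNA polymerase. The His tag is not annotated as a separate feature. The construct name suggests it sits at the C-terminus, in the stretch between the mlaF annotation and the terminator. A short fragment match to a T7 gene 10-derived solubility tag is also called in that region and is probably vector sequence.

MlaF is the ATPase subunit of the MlaFEDB ABC transporter, which helps maintain outer membrane lipid asymmetry by retrograde phospholipid trafficking. The plasmid is suited to overexpression and affinity purification of MlaF, consistent with the associated study on MlaFB structure and ABC transporter regulation.
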