Features (pLannotate 1.2.2; 19 found; start..end, strand, type, name):
    583..660     -  promoter       lacI promoter: lacI
    668..947     -  CDS            TcR (fragment): tetracycline efflux protein; tet; confers resistance to tetracycline
    969..987     +  promoter       T7 promoter: promoter for bacteriophage T7 RNA polymerase
    988..1012    +  protein_bind   lac operator: The lac repressor binds to the lac operator to inhibit transcription in E. coli. This inhibition can be relieved by adding lactose or isopropyl-β-D-thiogalactopyranoside (IPTG). lac repressor encoded by lacI
   1066..1872    +  CDS            mlaF: MLAF_ECOLI - Also known as yrbF. Experimental evidence at protein level: Swiss-Prot protein existence level 1. Part of the ABC transporter complex MlaFEDB, which is involved in a phospholipid transport pathway that maintains lipid asymmetry in the outer membrane by retrograde trafficking of phospholipids from the outer membrane to the inner membrane. Responsible for energy coupling to the transport system. From Escherichia coli (strain K12).
   1922..1971    +  CDS            SET1 (fragment): solubility-enhancement tag derived from T7 phage gene 10B
   1979..2026    +  terminator     T7 terminator: transcription terminator for bacteriophage T7 RNA polymerase
   2063..2491    +  rep_origin     f1 ori (sequence partly withheld): f1 bacteriophage origin of replication; arrow indicates direction of (+) strand synthesis
   2593..2626    +  protein_bind   loxP: Cre-mediated recombination occurs in the 8-bp core sequence (GCATACAT). Cre recombinase
   2656..2674    +  misc_feature   MCS (fragment): pBluescript multiple cloning site
   2705..2809    +  promoter       AmpR promoter: bla
   2810..3670    +  CDS            AmpR: β-lactamase; bla; confers resistance to ampicillin, carbenicillin, and related antibiotics
   3841..4429    +  rep_origin     ori: high-copy-number ColE1/pMB1/pBR322/pUC origin of replication
   4615..4754    -  misc_feature   bom: basis of mobility region from pBR322
   4856..5047    -  CDS            rop: Rop protein, which maintains plasmids at low copy number; rop
   5064..5444    +  CDS            YPB1_ECOLX: Protein predicted: Swiss-Prot protein existence level 4. From Escherichia coli.
   5516..5807    -  CDS            TcR (fragment): tetracycline efflux protein; tet; confers resistance to tetracycline
   5822..5843    -  protein_bind   CAP binding site: CAP binding activates transcription in the presence of cAMP. E. coli catabolite activator protein
   5856..582     -  CDS            lacI (across the origin): lac repressor; lacI; The lac repressor binds to the lac operator to inhibit transcription in E. coli. This inhibition can be relieved by adding lactose or isopropyl-β-D-thiogalactopyranoside (IPTG).
>Addgene plasmid #155150 | pBEL1840 | addgene full sequence | sequence record 309872 | Addgene NGS Result
CGCCGAGACAGAACTTAATGGGCCCGCTAACAGCGCGATTTGCTGGTGACCCAATGCGACCAGATGCTCC
ACGCCCAGTCGCGTACCGTCTTCATGGGAGAAAATAATACTGTTGATGGGTGTCTGGTCAGAGACATCAA
GAAATAACGCCGGAACATTAGTGCAGGCAGCTTCCACAGCAATGGCATCCTGGTCATCCAGCGGATAGTT
AATGATCAGCCCACTGACGCGTTGCGCGAGAAGATTGTGCACCGCCGCTTTACAGGCTTCGACGCCGCTT
CGTTCTACCATCGACACCACCACGCTGGCACCCAGTTGATCGGCGCGAGATTTAATCGCCGCGACAATTT
GCGACGGCGCGTGCAGGGCCAGACTGGAGGTGGCAACGCCAATCAGCAACGACTGTTTGCCCGCCAGTTG
TTGTGCCACGCGGTTGGGAATGTAATTCAGCTCCGCCATCGCCGCTTCCACTTTTTCCCGCGTTTTCGCA
GAAACGTGGCTGGCCTGGTTCACCACGCGGGAAACGGTCTGATAAGAGACACCGGCATACTCTGCGACAT
CGTATAACGTTACTGGTTTCACATTCACCACCCTGAATTGACTCTCTTCCGGGCGCTATCATGCCATACC
GCGAAAGGTTTTGCGCCATTCGATGGTGTCCGGGATCTCGACGCTCTCCCTTATGCGACTCCTGCATTAG
GAAGCAGCCCAGTAGTAGGTTGAGGCCGTTGAGCACCGCCGCCGCAAGGAATGGTGCATGCAAGGAGATG
GCGCCCAACAGTCCCCCGGCCACGGGGCCTGCCACCATACCCACGCCGAAACAAGCGCTCATGAGCCCGA
AGTGGCGAGCCCGATCTTCCCCATCGGTGATGTCGGCGATATAGGCGCCAGCAACCGCACCTGTGGCGCC
GGTGATGCCGGCCACGATGCGTCCGGCGTAGAGGATCGAGATCTCGATCCCGCGAAATTAATACGACTCA
CTATAGGGGAATTGTGAGCGGATAACAATTCCCCTCTAGAAATAATTTTGTTTAACTTTGGCCCAGGCGG
CCAGGAGGGTCTCACATGGAGCAGTCTGTGGCGAATTTAGTCGATATGCGCGATGTCAGTTTTACGCGTG
GCAATCGCTGCATCTTCGATAATATTTCCCTGACCGTGCCGCGAGGGAAGATCACGGCGATCATGGGGCC
ATCGGGCATCGGTAAAACGACGCTACTCCGTCTGATTGGCGGGCAAATCGCACCAGATCATGGTGAGATC
CTTTTCGATGGTGAGAATATTCCGGCGATGTCTCGTTCGCGCCTGTATACAGTGCGCAAACGGATGAGCA
TGTTATTTCAGTCCGGGGCGTTGTTCACTGATATGAACGTATTTGACAACGTCGCCTATCCACTGCGCGA
ACATACCCAACTTCCCGCGCCATTGTTGCATAGTACGGTGATGATGAAGCTGGAGGCCGTGGGGCTGCGT
GGAGCGGCTAAACTAATGCCTTCTGAACTTTCCGGTGGGATGGCGCGGCGTGCAGCGCTGGCGCGTGCGA
TTGCGCTGGAGCCGGATCTCATCATGTTTGATGAACCTTTTGTTGGGCAAGATCCCATCACCATGGGCGT
ACTGGTGAAGCTGATTTCTGAGCTGAACAGCGCGCTGGGCGTGACTTGTGTGGTGGTTTCTCACGATGTG
CCGGAAGTGTTAAGTATTGCGGATCACGCCTGGATCCTGGCGGACAAAAAAATTGTCGCTCATGGCAGTG
CCCAGGCGTTGCAGGCGAATCCTGATCCGCGCGTACGTCAGTTTCTGGACGGGATAGCTGACGGGCCTGT
TCCGTTCCGCTATCCTGCCGGCGATTATCACGCTGATCTTTTACCAGGGAGTGGCGAGACCCATCACCAC
CATCACCATTAAGGCCAGGCCGGCCGATCCGGCTGCTAACAAAGCCCGAAAGGAAGCTGAGTTGGCTGCT
GCCACCGCTGAGCAATAACTAGCATAACCCCTTGGGGCCTCTAAACGGGTCTTGAGGGGTTTTTTGCTGA
AAGGAGGAACTATATCCGGATTGGCGAATGGG
[124 nt withheld, positions 2063-2186]
C
[91 nt withheld, positions 2188-2278]
A
[49 nt withheld, positions 2280-2328]
CCTTTGACGTTGGAGTCCACGTTCTTT
[37 nt withheld, positions 2356-2392]
ACCCTATCTCGGTCTATTCTTTTGATTTATAAGGGATTTTGCCGATTTCGGCCTATTGGTTAAAAAATGA
GCTGATTTAACAAAAATTTAACGCGAATTTTAACAAAATATTAACGCTTACAATTTAGGTGGCACTTTTC
GGGGAACGACGACCTGCAGCCAAGCTAGCTTGGCTGGACGTAAACTCCTCTTCAGACCTAATAACTTCGT
ATAGCATACATTATACGAAGTTATATTAAGGGTTATTGAATATGATCGGAATTGGGCTGCAGGAATTCGA
TAGCTTGGCTGCAGGTCGACCTCGAGGATGTGCGCGGAACCCCTATTTGTTTATTTTTCTAAATACATTC
AAATATGTATCCGCTCATGAGACAATAACCCTGATAAATGCTTCAATAATATTGAAAAAGGAAGAGTATG
AGTATTCAACATTTCCGTGTCGCCCTTATTCCCTTTTTTGCGGCATTTTGCCTTCCTGTTTTTGCTCACC
CAGAAACGCTGGTGAAAGTAAAAGATGCTGAAGATCAGTTGGGTGCACGAGTGGGTTACATCGAACTGGA
TCTCAACAGCGGTAAGATCCTTGAGAGTTTTCGCCCCGAAGAACGTTTTCCAATGATGAGCACTTTTAAA
GTTCTGCTATGTGGCGCGGTATTATCCCGTATTGACGCCGGGCAAGAGCAACTCGGTCGCCGCATACACT
ATTCTCAGAATGACTTGGTTGAGTACTCACCAGTCACAGAAAAGCATCTTACGGATGGCATGACAGTAAG
AGAATTATGCAGTGCTGCCATAACCATGAGTGATAACACTGCGGCCAACTTACTTCTGACAACGATCGGA
GGACCGAAGGAGCTAACCGCTTTTTTGCACAACATGGGGGATCATGTAACTCGCCTTGATCGTTGGGAAC
CGGAGCTGAATGAAGCCATACCAAACGACGAGCGTGACACCACGATGCCTGCAGCAATGGCAACAACGTT
GCGCAAACTATTAACTGGCGAACTACTTACTCTAGCTTCCCGGCAACAATTAATAGACTGGATGGAGGCG
GATAAAGTTGCAGGACCACTTCTGCGCTCGGCCCTTCCGGCTGGCTGGTTTATTGCTGATAAATCTGGAG
CCGGTGAGCGTGGCTCTCGCGGTATCATTGCAGCACTGGGGCCAGATGGTAAGCCCTCCCGTATCGTAGT
TATCTACACGACGGGGAGTCAGGCAACTATGGATGAACGAAATAGACAGATCGCTGAGATAGGTGCCTCA
CTGATTAAGCATTGGTAACTGTCAGACCAAGTTTACTCATATATACTTTAGATTGATTTAAAACTTCATT
TTTAATTTAAAAGGATCTAGGTGAAGATCCTTTTTGATAATCTCATGACCAAAATCCCTTAACGTGAGTT
TTCGTTCCACTGAGCGTCAGACCCCGTAGAAAAGATCAAAGGATCTTCTTGAGATCCTTTTTTTCTGCGC
GTAATCTGCTGCTTGCAAACAAAAAAACCACCGCTACCAGCGGTGGTTTGTTTGCCGGATCAAGAGCTAC
CAACTCTTTTTCCGAAGGTAACTGGCTTCAGCAGAGCGCAGATACCAAATACTGTCCTTCTAGTGTAGCC
GTAGTTAGGCCACCACTTCAAGAACTCTGTAGCACCGCCTACATACCTCGCTCTGCTAATCCTGTTACCA
GTGGCTGCTGCCAGTGGCGATAAGTCGTGTCTTACCGGGTTGGACTCAAGACGATAGTTACCGGATAAGG
CGCAGCGGTCGGGCTGAACGGGGGGTTCGTGCACACAGCCCAGCTTGGAGCGAACGACCTACACCGAACT
GAGATACCTACAGCGTGAGCTATGAGAAAGCGCCACGCTTCCCGAAGGGAGAAAGGCGGACAGGTATCCG
GTAAGCGGCAGGGTCGGAACAGGAGAGCGCACGAGGGAGCTTCCAGGGGGAAACGCCTGGTATCTTTATA
GTCCTGTCGGGTTTCGCCACCTCTGACTTGAGCGTCGATTTTTGTGATGCTCGTCAGGGGGGCGGAGCCT
ATGGAAAAACGCCAGCAACGCGGCCTTTTTACGGTTCCTGGCCTTTTGCTGGCCTTTTGCTCACATGTTC
TTTCCTGCGTTATCCCCTGATTCTGTGGATAACCGTATTACCGCCTTTGAGTGAGCTGATACCGCTCGCC
GCAGCCGAACGACCGAGCGCAGCGAGTCAGTGAGCGAGGAAGCGGAAGAGCGCCTGATGCGGTATTTTCT
CCTTACGCATCTGTGCGGTATTTCACACCGCAATGGTGCACTCTCAGTACAATCTGCTCTGATGCCGCAT
AGTTAAGCCAGTATACACTCCGCTATCGCTACGTGACTGGGTCATGGCTGCGCCCCGACACCCGCCAACA
CCCGCTGACGCGCCCTGACGGGCTTGTCTGCTCCCGGCATCCGCTTACAGACAAGCTGTGACCGTCTCCG
GGAGCTGCATGTGTCAGAGGTTTTCACCGTCATCACCGAAACGCGCGAGGCAGCTGCGGTAAAGCTCATC
AGCGTGGTCGTGAAGCGATTCACAGATGTCTGCCTGTTCATCCGCGTCCAGCTCGTTGAGTTTCTCCAGA
AGCGTTAATGTCTGGCTTCTGATAAAGCGGGCCATGTTAAGGGCGGTTTTTTCCTGTTTGGTCACTGATG
CCTCCGTGTAAGGGGGATTTCTGTTCATGGGGGTAATGATACCGATGAAACGAGAGAGGATGCTCACGAT
ACGGGTTACTGATGATGAACATGCCCGGTTACTGGAACGTTGTGAGGGTAAACAACTGGCGGTATGGATG
CGGCGGGACCAGAGAAAAATCACTCAGGGTCAATGCCAGCGCTTCGTTAATACAGATGTAGGTGTTCCAC
AGGGTAGCCAGCAGCATCCTGCGATGCAGATCCGGAACATAATGGTGCAGGGCGCTGACTTCCGCGTTTC
CAGACTTTACGAAACACGGAAACCGAAGACCATTCATGTTGTTGCTCAGGTCGCAGACGTTTTGCAGCAG
CAGTCGCTTCACGTTCGCTCGCGTATCGGTGATTCATTCTGCTAACCAGTAAGGCAACCCCGCCAGCCTA
GCCGGGTCCTCAACGACAGGAGCACGATCATGCGCACCCGTGGGGCCGCCATGCCGGCGATAATGGCCTG
CTTCTCGCCGAAACGTTTGGTGGCGGGACCAGTGACGAAGGCTTGAGCGAGGGCGTGCAAGATTCCGAAT
ACCGCAAGCGACAGGCCGATCATCGTCGCGCTCCAGCGAAAGCGGTCCTCGCCGAAAATGACCCAGAGCG
CTGCCGGCACCTGTCCTACGAGTTGCATGATAAAGAAGACAGTCATAAGTGCGGCGACGATAGTCATGCC
CCGCGCCCACCGGAAGGAGCTGACTGGGTTGAAGGCTCTCAAGGGCATCGGTCGAGATCCCGGTGCCTAA
TGAGTGAGCTAACTTACATTAATTGCGTTGCGCTCACTGCCCGCTTTCCAGTCGGGAAACCTGTCGTGCC
AGCTGCATTAATGAATCGGCCAACGCGCGGGGAGAGGCGGTTTGCGTATTGGGCGCCAGGGTGGTTTTTC
TTTTCACCAGTGAGACGGGCAACAGCTGATTGCCCTTCACCGCCTGGCCCTGAGAGAGTTGCAGCAAGCG
GTCCACGCTGGTTTGCCCCAGCAGGCGAAAATCCTGTTTGATGGTGGTTAACGGCGGGATATAACATGAG
CTGTCTTCGGTATCGTCGTATCCCACTACCGAGATATCCGCACCAACGCGCAGCCCGGACTCGGTAATGG
CGCGCATTGCGCCCAGCGCCATCTGATCGTTGGCAACCAGCATCGCAGTGGGAACGATGCCCTCATTCAG
CATTTGCATGGTTTGTTGAAAACCGGACATGGCACTCCAGTCGCCTTCCCGTTCCGCTATCGGCTGAATT
TGATTGCGAGTGAGATATTTATGCCAGCCAGCCAGACGCAGACG
